Addgene plasmid #225352: aTY173_pPGK1_mTagBFP2_WPRE
Purpose: Lentiviral vector for BFP expression
Depositing lab: Wendell Lim. Depositing organization: University of California, San Francisco (UCSF). Publication: Synthetic organizer cells guide development via spatial and biochemical instructions. Yamada T, Trentesaux C, Brunger JM, Xiao Y, Stevens AJ, Martyn I, Kasparek P, Shroff NP, Aguilar A, Bruneau BG, Boffelli D, Klein OD, Lim WA. Cell. 2024 Dec 11:S0092-8674(24)01323-0. doi: 10.1016/j.cell.2024.11.017. PubMed 39706189.
Backbone
  Vector backbone: pHR
  Backbone manufacturer: pHR backbone Addgene plasmid 60906
  Vector type: Mammalian Expression, Lentiviral
Growth in bacteria
  Bacterial resistance: Kanamycin, 50 μg/mL
  Growth temperature: 37°C
  Growth strain: NEB Stable
  Copy number: High Copy
Gene/Insert
  Gene/Insert name: BFP
  Species: Synthetic
Resource information
  A portion of this plasmid was derived from a plasmid made by: pHR backbone Addgene plasmid 60906 (Lentiviral backbone pAN2424 - Gift from Andrew Ng from El Samad Lab UCSF – pHR backbone)
Terms and licenses: Academic/Nonprofit Terms; Industry Terms: Not Available to Industry
How to cite: aTY173_pPGK1_mTagBFP2_WPRE was a gift from Wendell Lim (Addgene plasmid # 225352 ; http://n2t.net/addgene:225352 ; RRID:Addgene_225352)
