[The description below was written by a language model from this plasmid's Addgene catalogue record and pLannotate feature annotations shown in this document.]
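Description:
aTY173_pPGK1_mTagBFP2_WPRE is a 9,673-nt lentiviral transfer plasmid built on the pHR backbone, intended for constitutive expression of a blue fluorescent protein in mammalian cells. In bacteria it replicates from a high-copy ColE1/pUC-type origin and is selected with kanamycin through an aph(3')-Ia (KanR) gene.

The payload is a simple expression cassette. The mouse phosphoglycerate kinase 1 (PGK) promoter drives mTagBFP2, a monomeric, rapidly maturing blue fluorescent protein. It is followed by a WPRE, which improves transcript stability and expression. The cassette sits inside an HIV-1-derived proviral frame. A full-length HIV-1 LTR (labelled 3' LTR by the annotation software, but located at the 5' end of the viral genome) lies upstream. After it come the Ψ packaging signal with a partial gag sequence, the Rev response element for Rev-dependent nuclear export of the genomic RNA, and the cPPT/CTS, which aids nuclear import of the reverse-transcribed genome. Downstream of the WPRE is a ΔU3 self-inactivating 3' LTR, so that after integration the viral LTR promoter is disabled and transcription depends on the internal PGK promoter.

Outside the viral region, the plasmid carries legacy pHR backbone sequences: an SV40 promoter, fragments of E. coli gpt, SV40 small t and large T antigen remnants, and an SV40 poly(A) signal. There are also small fragments of TcR, rop, bom, lacI and an RSF origin. None of these would be packaged.

The record states only that the vector is for BFP expression. Such a construct typically serves to mark transduced cells stably with blue fluorescence for identification or sorting.
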