Features (pLannotate 1.2.2; 29 found; start..end, strand, type, name):
     16..515     +  promoter       PGK promoter: mouse phosphoglycerate kinase 1 promoter
    545..1255    +  CDS            mTagBFP2: mTagBFP2 is a basic (constitutively fluorescent) blue fluorescent protein published in 2011, derived from Entacmaea quadricolor. It is reported to be a very rapidly-maturing monomer with very low acid sensitivity.
   1275..1863    +  misc_feature   WPRE: woodchuck hepatitis virus posttranscriptional regulatory element
   1885..1905    +  misc_feature   MCS (fragment): pBluescript multiple cloning site
   1922..1990    +  CDS            nef (fragment): NEF_HV1Z2 - Experimental evidence at protein level: Swiss-Prot protein existence level 1. Extracellular Nef protein targets CD4(+) T-lymphocytes for apoptosis by interacting with CXCR4 surface receptors. From Human immunodeficiency virus type 1 group M subtype D (isolate Z2/CDC-Z34) (HIV-1).
   1992..2225    +  LTR            3' LTR (ΔU3): self-inactivating 3' long terminal repeat (LTR) from HIV-1
   2250..2268    -  promoter       SP6 promoter: promoter for bacteriophage SP6 RNA polymerase
   2496..2775    +  CDS            TcR (fragment): tetracycline efflux protein; tet; confers resistance to tetracycline
   2776..2824    -  misc_feature   bom (fragment): basis of mobility region from pBR322
   2926..2961    -  CDS            rop (fragment): Rop protein, which maintains plasmids at low copy number; rop
   3167..3755    -  rep_origin     ori: high-copy-number ColE1/pMB1/pBR322/pUC origin of replication
   3980..4795    +  CDS            KanR: aminoglycoside phosphotransferase; aph(3')-Ia; confers resistance to kanamycin in bacteria or G418 (Geneticin®) in eukaryotes
   4864..4997    +  rep_origin     RSF ori (fragment): Plasmids containing the RSF 1030 origin of replication can be propagated in E. coli cells that contain additional plasmids with compatible origins.
   4999..5055    +  CDS            lacI (fragment): lac repressor; lacI; The lac repressor binds to the lac operator to inhibit transcription in E. coli. This inhibition can be relieved by adding lactose or isopropyl-β-D-thiogalactopyranoside (IPTG).
   5062..5391    +  promoter       SV40 promoter: SV40 enhancer and early promoter
   5591..5710    +  CDS            gpt (fragment): XGPT_ECOLI - Also known as gpp, gxu. Experimental evidence at protein level: Swiss-Prot protein existence level 1. Purine salvage pathway enzyme that catalyzes the transfer of the ribosyl-5-phosphate group from 5-phospho-alpha-D-ribose 1- diphosphate (PRPP) to the N9 position of the 6-oxopurines guanine and xanthine to form the corresponding ribonucleotides GMP (guanosine 5'- monophosphate) and XMP (xanthosine 5'-monophosphate), with the release of PPi. To a lesser extent, also acts on hypoxanthine (PubMed:9100006, PubMed:3886014). Does not ribophosphorylate adenine (PubMed:3886014). From Esch
   5710..6045    +  CDS            gpt (fragment): XGPT_ECOLI - Also known as gpp, gxu. Experimental evidence at protein level: Swiss-Prot protein existence level 1. Purine salvage pathway enzyme that catalyzes the transfer of the ribosyl-5-phosphate group from 5-phospho-alpha-D-ribose 1- diphosphate (PRPP) to the N9 position of the 6-oxopurines guanine and xanthine to form the corresponding ribonucleotides GMP (guanosine 5'- monophosphate) and XMP (xanthosine 5'-monophosphate), with the release of PPi. To a lesser extent, also acts on hypoxanthine (PubMed:9100006, PubMed:3886014). Does not ribophosphorylate adenine (PubMed:3886014). From Esch
   6140..6445    +  CDS            frsA (fragment): FRSA_ECOLI - Also known as yafA. Experimental evidence at protein level: Swiss-Prot protein existence level 1. Catalyzes the hydrolysis of esters (PubMed:15808744). Displays esterase activity toward pNP-butyrate (PubMed:15808744). May stimulate mixed-acid fermentation by acting as a fermentation/respiration switch that down-regulates respiration and up- regulates fermentation rates (PubMed:15169777). From Escherichia coli (strain K12).
   6449..6523    +  CDS            small t antigen (fragment): SV40 (simian virus 40) small t antigen
   6525..6590    +  intron         small t intron: SV40 (simian virus 40) small t antigen intron
   6720..6740    +  CDS            SV40 NLS: nuclear localization signal of SV40 (simian virus 40) large T antigen
   7059..7142    +  CDS            large T antigen (fragment): large T antigen from SV40 (simian virus 40)
   7165..7299    +  polyA_signal   SV40 poly(A) signal: SV40 polyadenylation signal
   7467..8100    +  LTR            3' LTR: 3' long terminal repeat (LTR) from HIV-1
   8147..8272    +  misc_feature   HIV-1 Ψ: packaging signal of human immunodeficiency virus type 1
   8256..8594    +  CDS            HIV-1 gag (fragment): gag protein from human immunodeficiency virus 1; gag
   8769..9002    +  misc_feature   RRE: The Rev response element (RRE) of HIV-1 allows for Rev-dependent mRNA export from the nucleus to the cytoplasm.
   9379..9479    +  CDS            Rev (fragment): human immunodeficiency virus 1 (HIV-1) Rev protein; rev; enhances nuclear export of unspliced and incompletely spliced viral mRNAs
   9516..9633    +  misc_feature   cPPT/CTS: central polypurine tract and central termination sequence of HIV-1
>Addgene plasmid #225352 | aTY173_pPGK1_mTagBFP2_WPRE | addgene full sequence | sequence record 448307 | Addgene NGS Result
CTGATGAGACGAACGGGGTAGGGGAGGCGCTTTTCCCAAGGCAGTCTGGAGCATGCGCTTTAGCAGCCCC
GCTGGGCACTTGGCGCTACACAAGTGGCCTCTGGCCTCGCACACATTCCACATCCACCGGTAGGCGCCAA
CCGGCTCCGTTCTTTGGTGGCCCCTTCGCGCCACCTTCTACTCCTCCCCTAGTCAGGAAGTTCCCCCCCG
CCCCGCAGCTCGCGTCGTGCAGGACGTGACAAATGGAAGTAGCATGTCTCACTAGGCTCGTGCAGATGGA
CAGCACCGCTGAGCAATGGAAGCGGGTAGGCCTTTGGGGCAGCGGCCAATAGCAGCTTTGCTCCTTCGCT
TTCTGGGCTCAGAGGCTGGGAAGGGGTGGGTCCGGGGGCGGGCTCAGGGGCGGGCTCAGGGGCGGGGCGG
GCGCCCGAAGGTCCTCCGGAGGCCCGGCATTCTGCACGCTTCAAAAGCGCACGTCTGCCGCGCTGTTCTC
CTCTTCCTCATCTCCGGGCCTTTCGACCTGCAGCCCAAGCTTGTCGACGCCACTATGGTTTCAAAGGGTG
AAGAATTGATCAAAGAAAACATGCATATGAAATTATATATGGAAGGTACAGTTGACAACCATCATTTTAA
GTGTACATCTGAAGGAGAAGGTAAGCCTTACGAGGGAACTCAAACTATGAGAATAAAAGTCGTAGAAGGT
GGACCATTGCCTTTTGCTTTTGATATCTTAGCAACATCTTTCTTATATGGTTCTAAAACCTTTATTAACC
ATACTCAAGGTATCCCTGATTTCTTCAAACAATCTTTCCCTGAAGGATTTACTTGGGAGAGGGTTACAAC
ATATGAGGATGGTGGTGTTTTGACAGCAACCCAGGATACATCATTGCAGGATGGATGTTTGATTTATAAT
GTAAAGATTAGAGGAGTAAATTTTACTTCTAACGGTCCTGTAATGCAAAAGAAGACTTTAGGTTGGGAAG
CTTTCACCGAAACATTATATCCAGCAGACGGAGGTTTAGAGGGAAGAAACGATATGGCTTTGAAGTTAGT
CGGTGGTTCACACTTAATAGCTAACGCCAAGACTACTTACAGGTCTAAGAAACCAGCAAAGAATTTGAAA
ATGCCAGGAGTTTATTATGTTGACTACAGATTGGAAAGGATCAAGGAGGCCAATAACGAGACATATGTAG
AGCAGCATGAAGTCGCCGTCGCCAGATATTGCGACTTACCTTCTAAGTTGGGTCATAAATTGAATGGATC
CTAAGCTTATCGATAATCAACCTCTGGATTACAAAATTTGTGAAAGATTGACTGGTATTCTTAACTATGT
TGCTCCTTTTACGCTATGTGGATACGCTGCTTTAATGCCTTTGTATCATGCTATTGCTTCCCGTATGGCT
TTCATTTTCTCCTCCTTGTATAAATCCTGGTTGCTGTCTCTTTATGAGGAGTTGTGGCCCGTTGTCAGGC
AACGTGGCGTGGTGTGCACTGTGTTTGCTGACGCAACCCCCACTGGTTGGGGCATTGCCACCACCTGTCA
GCTCCTTTCCGGGACTTTCGCTTTCCCCCTCCCTATTGCCACGGCGGAACTCATCGCCGCCTGCCTTGCC
CGCTGCTGGACAGGGGCTCGGCTGTTGGGCACTGACAATTCCGTGGTGTTGTCGGGGAAATCATCGTCCT
TTCCTTGGCTGCTCGCCTGTGTTGCCACCTGGATTCTGCGCGGGACGTCCTTCTGCTACGTCCCTTCGGC
CCTCAATCCAGCGGACCTTCCTTCCCGCGGCCTGCTGCCGGCTCTGCGGCCTCTTCCGCGTCTTCGCCTT
CGCCCTCAGACGAGTCGGATCTCCCTTTGGGCCGCCTCCCCGCATGCTGCGTCTCAAGCATACACGATAC
CGTCGACCTCGAGGGAATTAATTCGAGCTCGGTACCTTTAAGACCAATGACTTACAAGGCAGCTGTAGAT
CTTAGCCACTTTTTAAAAGAAAAGGGGGGACTGGAAGGGCTAATTCACTCCCAACGAAGACAAGATCTGC
TTTTTGCTTGTACTGGGTTTCTCTGGTTAGACCAGATCTGAGCCTGGGAGCTCTCTGGCTAACTAGGGAA
CCCACTGCTTAAGCCTCAATAAAGCTTGCCTTGAGTGCTTCAAGTAGTGTGTGCCCGTCTGTTGTGTGAC
TCTGGTAACTAGAGATCCCTCAGACCCTTTTAGTCAGTGTGGAAAATCTCTAGCAGCATCTAGAATTAAT
TCCGTGTATTCTATAGTGTCACCTAAATCGTATGTGTATGATACATAAGGTTATGTATTAATTGTAGCCG
CGTTCTAACGACAATATGTACAAGCCTAATTGTGTAGCATCTGGCTTACTGAAGCAGACCCTATCATCTC
TCTCGTAAACTGCCGTCAGAGTCGGTTTGGTTGGACGAACCTTCTGAGTTTCTGGTAACGCCGTCCCGCA
CCCGGAAATGGTCAGCGAACCAATCAGCAGGGTCATCGCTAGCCAGATCCTCTACGCCGGACGCATCGTG
GCCGGCATCACCGGCGCCACAGGTGCGGTTGCTGGCGCCTATATCGCCGACATCACCGATGGGGAAGATC
GGGCTCGCCACTTCGGGCTCATGAGCGCTTGTTTCGGCGTGGGTATGGTGGCAGGCCCCGTGGCCGGGGG
ACTGTTGGGCGCCATCTCCTTGCATGCACCATTCCTTGCGGCGGCGGTGCTCAACGGCCTCAACCTACTA
CTGGGCTGCTTCCTAATGCAGGAGTCGCATAAGGGAGAGCGTCGAATGGTGCACTCTCAGTACAATCTGC
TCTGATGCCGCATAGTTAAGCCAGCCCCGACACCCGCCAACACCCGCTGACGCGCCCTGACGGGCTTGTC
TGCTCCCGGCATCCGCTTACAGACAAGCTGTGACCATCTCCGGGAGCTGCATGTGTCAGAGGTTTTCACC
GTCATCACCGAAACGCGCGAGATGAAAGGGCCTCGTGATACGCCTATTTTTATAGGTTAATGTCATGATA
ATAATGGTTTCTTAGACGTCAGGTGGCACTTTTCGGGGAAATGTGCCGAGCGGCCGCACGGTTATCCACA
GAATCAGGGGATAACGCAGGAAAGAACATGTGAGCAAAAGGCCAGCAAAAGGCCAGGAACCGTAAAAAGG
CCGCGTTGCTGGCGTTTTTCCATAGGCTCCGCCCCCCTGACGAGCATCACAAAAATCGACGCTCAAGTCA
GAGGTGGCGAAACCCGACAGGACTATAAAGATACCAGGCGTTTCCCCCTGGAAGCTCCCTCGTGCGCTCT
CCTGTTCCGACCCTGCCGCTTACCGGATACCTGTCCGCCTTTCTCCCTTCGGGAAGCGTGGCGCTTTCTC
ATAGCTCACGCTGTAGGTATCTCAGTTCGGTGTAGGTCGTTCGCTCCAAGCTGGGCTGTGTGCACGAACC
CCCCGTTCAGCCCGACCGCTGCGCCTTATCCGGTAACTATCGTCTTGAGTCCAACCCGGTAAGACACGAC
TTATCGCCACTGGCAGCAGCCACTGGTAACAGGATTAGCAGAGCGAGGTATGTAGGCGGTGCTACAGAGT
TCTTGAAGTGGTGGCCTAACTACGGCTACACTAGAAGAACAGTATTTGGTATCTGCGCTCTGCTGAAGCC
AGTTACCTTCGGAAAAAGAGTTGGTAGCTCTTGATCCGGCAAACAAACCACCGCTGGTAGCGGTGGTTTT
TTTGTTTGCAAGCAGCAGATTACGCGCAGAAAAAAAGGATCTCAAGAAGATCCTTTGATCTTTTCTACGG
GGTCTGACGCTCAGTGGAACGAAAACTCACGTTAAGGGATTTTGGTCATGACTGATCCTTCAACTCAGCA
AAAGTTCGATTTATTCAACAAAGCCACGTTGTGTCTCAAAATCTCTGATGTTACATTGCACAAGATAAAA
ATATATCATCATGAACAATAAAACTGTCTGCTTACATAAACAGTAATACAAGGGGTGTTATGAGCCATAT
TCAACGGGAAACGTCTTGCTCCAGGCCGCGATTAAATTCCAACATGGATGCTGATTTATATGGGTATAAA
TGGGCTCGCGATAATGTCGGGCAATCAGGTGCGACAATCTATCGATTGTATGGGAAGCCCGATGCGCCAG
AGTTGTTTCTGAAACATGGCAAAGGTAGCGTTGCCAATGATGTTACAGATGAGATGGTCAGACTAAACTG
GCTGACGGAATTTATGCCTCTTCCGACCATCAAGCATTTTATCCGTACTCCTGATGATGCATGGTTACTC
ACCACTGCGATCCCCGGGAAAACAGCATTCCAGGTATTAGAAGAATATCCTGATTCAGGTGAAAATATTG
TTGATGCGCTGGCAGTGTTCCTGCGCCGGTTGCATTCGATTCCTGTTTGTAATTGTCCTTTTAACAGCGA
TCGCGTATTTCGCCTCGCTCAGGCGCAATCACGAATGAATAACGGTTTGGTTGATGCGAGTGATTTTGAT
GACGAGCGTAATGGCTGGCCTGTTGAACAAGTCTGGAAAGAAATGCATAAGCTTTTGCCATTCTCACCGG
ATTCAGTCGTCACTCATGGTGATTTCTCACTTGATAACCTTATTTTTGACGAGGGGAAATTAATAGGTTG
TATTGATGTTGGACGAGTCGGAATCGCAGACCGATACCAGGATCTTGCCATCCTATGGAACTGCCTCGGT
GAGTTTTCTCCTTCATTACAGAAACGGCTTTTTCAAAAATATGGTATTGATAATCCTGATATGAATAAAT
TGCAGTTTCATTTGATGCTCGATGAGTTTTTCTAATCAGAATTGGTTAATTGGTTGTAACACGCGGCCGC
CAATTTTTTACGGTTCCTGGCCTTTTGCTGGCCTTTTGCTCACATGTTCTTTCCTGCGTTATCCCCTGAT
TCTGTGGATAACCGTATTACCGCCTTTGAGTGAGCTGATACCGCTCGCCGCAGCCGAACGACCGAGCGCA
GCGAGTCAGTGAGCGAGGAAGCGGAAGAGCGCCCAATACGCAAACCGCCTCTCCCCGCGCGTTGGCCGAT
TCATTAATGCAGCTGTGGAATGTGTGTCAGTTAGGGTGTGGAAAGTCCCCAGGCTCCCCAGCAGGCAGAA
GTATGCAAAGCATGCATCTCAATTAGTCAGCAACCAGGTGTGGAAAGTCCCCAGGCTCCCCAGCAGGCAG
AAGTATGCAAAGCATGCATCTCAATTAGTCAGCAACCATAGTCCCGCCCCTAACTCCGCCCATCCCGCCC
CTAACTCCGCCCAGTTCCGCCCATTCTCCGCCCCATGGCTGACTAATTTTTTTTATTTATGCAGAGGCCG
AGGCCGCCTCGGCCTCTGAGCTATTCCAGAAGTAGTGAGGAGGCTTTTTTGGAGGCCTAGGCTTTTGCAA
AAAGCTTGGACACAAGACAGGCTTGCGAGATATGTTTGAGAATACCACTTTATCCCGCGTCAGGGAGAGG
CAGTGCGTAAAAAGACGCGGACTCATGTGAAATACTGGTTTTTAGTGCGCCAGATCTCTATAATCTCGCG
CAACCTATTTTCCCCTCGAACACTTTTTAAGCCGTAGATAAACAGGCTGGGACACTTCACATGAGCGAAA
AATACATCGTCACCTGGGACATGTTGCAGATCCATGCACGTAAACTCGCAAGCCGACTGATGCCTTCTGA
ACAATGGAAAGGCATTATTGCCGTAAGCCGTGGCGGTCTGTACCGGGTGCGTTACTGGCGCGTGAACTGG
GTATTCGTCATGTCGATACCGTTTGTATTTCCAGCTACGATCACGACAACCAGCGCGAGCTTAAAGTGCT
GAAACGCGCAGAAGGCGATGGCGAAGGCTTCATCGTTATTGATGACCTGGTGGATACCGGTGGTACTGCG
GTTGCGATTCGTGAAATGTATCCAAAAGCGCACTTTGTCACCATCTTCGCAAAACCGGCTGGTCGTCCGC
TGGTTGATGACTATGTTGTTGATATCCCGCAAGATACCTGGATTGAACAGCCGTGGGATATGGGCGTCGT
ATTCGTCCCGCCAATCTCCGGTCGCTAATCTTTTCAACGCCTGGCACTGCCGGGCGTTGTTCTTTTTAAC
TTCAGGCGGGTTACAATAGTTTCCAGTAAGTATTCTGGAGGCTGCATCCATGACACAGGCAAACCTGAGC
GAAACCCTGTTCAAACCCCGCTTTAAACATCCTGAAACCTCGACGCTAGTCCGCCGCTTTAATCACGGCG
CACAACCGCCTGTGCAGTCGGCCCTTGATGGTAAAACCATCCCTCACTGGTATCGCATGATTAACCGTCT
GATGTGGATCTGGCGCGGCATTGACCCACGCGAAATCCTCGACGTCCAGGCACGTATTGTGATGAGCGAT
GCCGAACGTACCGACGATGATTTATACGATACGGTGATTGGCTACCGTGGCGGCAACTGGATTTATGAGT
GGGCCCCGGATCTTTGTGAAGGAACCTTACTTCTGTGGTGTGACATAATTGGACAAACTACCTACAGAGA
TTTAAAGCTCTAAGGTAAATATAAAATTTTTAAGTGTATAATGTGTTAAACTACTGATTCTAATTGTTTG
TGTATTTTAGATTCCAACCTATGGAACTGATGAATGGGAGCAGTGGTGGAATGCCTTTAATGAGGAAAAC
CTGTTTTGCTCAGAAGAAATGCCATCTAGTGATGATGAGGCTACTGCTGACTCTCAACATTCTACTCCTC
CAAAAAAGAAGAGAAAGGTAGAAGACCCCAAGGACTTTCCTTCAGAATTGCTAAGTTTTTTGAGTCATGC
TGTGTTTAGTAATAGAACTCTTGCTTGCTTTGCTATTTACACCACAAAGGAAAAAGCTGCACTGCTATAC
AAGAAAATTATGGAAAAATATTCTGTAACCTTTATAAGTAGGCATAACAGTTATAATCATAACATACTGT
TTTTTCTTACTCCACACAGGCATAGAGTGTCTGCTATTAATAACTATGCTCAAAAATTGTGTACCTTTAG
CTTTTTAATTTGTAAAGGGGTTAATAAGGAATATTTGATGTATAGTGCCTTGACTAGAGATCATAATCAG
CCATACCACATTTGTAGAGGTTTTACTTGCTTTAAAAAACCTCCCACACCTCCCCCTGAACCTGAAACAT
AAAATGAATGCAATTGTTGTTGTTAACTTGTTTATTGCAGCTTATAATGGTTACAAATAAAGCAATAGCA
TCACAAATTTCACAAATAAAGCATTTTTTTCACTGCATTCTAGTTGTGGTTTGTCCAAACTCATCAATGT
ATCTTATCATGTCTGGATCAACTGGATAACTCAAGCTAACCAAAATCATCCCAAACTTCCCACCCCATAC
CCTATTACCACTGCCAATTACCTGTGGTTTCATTTACTCTAAACCTGTGATTCCTCTGAATTATTTTCAT
TTTAAAGAAATTGTATTTGTTAAATATGTACTACAAACTTAGTAGTTGGAAGGGCTAATTCACTCCCAAA
GAAGACAAGATATCCTTGATCTGTGGATCTACCACACACAAGGCTACTTCCCTGATTAGCAGAACTACAC
ACCAGGGCCAGGGGTCAGATATCCACTGACCTTTGGATGGTGCTACAAGCTAGTACCAGTTGAGCCAGAT
AAGGTAGAAGAGGCCAATAAAGGAGAGAACACCAGCTTGTTACACCCTGTGAGCCTGCATGGGATGGATG
ACCCGGAGAGAGAAGTGTTAGAGTGGAGGTTTGACAGCCGCCTAGCATTTCATCACGTGGCCCGAGAGCT
GCATCCGGAGTACTTCAAGAACTGCTGATATCGAGCTTGCTACAAGGGACTTTCCGCTGGGGACTTTCCA
GGGAGGCGTGGCCTGGGCGGGACTGGGGAGTGGCGAGCCCTCAGATCCTGCATATAAGCAGCTGCTTTTT
GCCTGTACTGGGACTCTCTGGTTAGACCAGATCTGAGCCTGGGAGCTCTCTGGCTAACTAGGGAACCCAC
TGCTTAAGCCTCAATAAAGCTTGCCTTGAGTGCTTCAAGTAGTGTGTGCCCGTCTGTTGTGTGACTCTGG
TAACTAGAGATCCCTCAGACCCTTTTAGTCAGTGTGGAAAATCTCTAGCAGTGGCGCCCGAACAGGGACT
TGAAAGCGAAAGGGAAACCAGAGGAGCTCTCTCGACGCAGGACTCGGCTTGCTGAAGCGCGCACGGCAAG
AGGCGAGGGGCGGCGACTGGTGAGTACGCCAAAAATTTTGACTAGCGGAGGCTAGAAGGAGAGAGATGGG
TGCGAGAGCGTCAGTATTAAGCGGGGGAGAATTAGATCGCGATGGGAAAAAATTCGGTTAAGGCCAGGGG
GAAAGAAAAAATATAAATTAAAACATATAGTATGGGCAAGCAGGGAGCTAGAACGATTCGCAGTTAATCC
TGGCCTGTTAGAAACATCAGAAGGCTGTAGACAAATACTGGGACAGCTACAACCATCCCTTCAGACAGGA
TCAGAAGAACTTAGATCATTATATAATACAGTAGCAACCCTCTATTGTGTGCATCAAAGGATAGAGATAA
AAGACACCAAGGAAGCTTTAGACAAGATAGAGGAAGAGCAAAACAAAAGTAAGACCACCGCACAGCAAGC
GGCCGGCCGCTGATCTTCAGACCTGGAGGAGGAGATATGAGGGACAATTGGAGAAGTGAATTATATAAAT
ATAAAGTAGTAAAAATTGAACCATTAGGAGTAGCACCCACCAAGGCAAAGAGAAGAGTGGTGCAGAGAGA
AAAAAGAGCAGTGGGAATAGGAGCTTTGTTCCTTGGGTTCTTGGGAGCAGCAGGAAGCACTATGGGCGCA
GCGTCAATGACGCTGACGGTACAGGCCAGACAATTATTGTCTGGTATAGTGCAGCAGCAGAACAATTTGC
TGAGGGCTATTGAGGCGCAACAGCATCTGTTGCAACTCACAGTCTGGGGCATCAAGCAGCTCCAGGCAAG
AATCCTGGCTGTGGAAAGATACCTAAAGGATCAACAGCTCCTGGGGATTTGGGGTTGCTCTGGAAAACTC
ATTTGCACCACTGCTGTGCCTTGGAATGCTAGTTGGAGTAATAAATCTCTGGAACAGATTTGGAATCACA
CGACCTGGATGGAGTGGGACAGAGAAATTAACAATTACACAAGCTTAATACACTCCTTAATTGAAGAATC
GCAAAACCAGCAAGAAAAGAATGAACAAGAATTATTGGAATTAGATAAATGGGCAAGTTTGTGGAATTGG
TTTAACATAACAAATTGGCTGTGGTATATAAAATTATTCATAATGATAGTAGGAGGCTTGGTAGGTTTAA
GAATAGTTTTTGCTGTACTTTCTATAGTGAATAGAGTTAGGCAGGGATATTCACCATTATCGTTTCAGAC
CCACCTCCCAACCCCGAGGGGACCCGACAGGCCCGAAGGAATAGAAGAAGAAGGTGGAGAGAGAGACAGA
GACAGATCCATTCGATTAGTGAACGGATCTCGACGGTATCGCCAAATGGCAGTATTCATCCACAATTTTA
AAAGAAAAGGGGGGATTGGGGGGTACAGTGCAGGGGAAAGAATAGTAGACATAATAGCAACAGACATACA
AACTAAAGAATTACAAAAACAAATTACAAAAATTCAAAATTTTCGGGTTTATTACAGGGACAGCAGAGAT
CCAGTTTGGCCCT
